>Addgene plasmid #23536 | pDONR223-IKBKE | depositor partial sequence | sequence record 10789 | Author sequence, M13pUC-fwd
AAAGGATTTTATTTTGACTGATAGTGACCTGTTCGTTGCAACAAATTGATGAGCAATGCTTTTTTATAAT
GCCAACTTTGTACAAAAAAGTTGGCATGCAGAGCACAGCCAATTACCTGTGGCACACAGATGACCTGCTG
GGGCAGGGGGCCACTGCCAGTGTGTACAAGGCCCGCAACAAGAAATCCGGAGAGCTGGTTGCTGTGAAGG
TCTTCAACACTACCAGCTACCTGCGGCCCCGCGAGGTGCAGGTGAGGGAGTTTGAGGTCCTGCGGAAGCT
GAACCACCAGAACATCGTCAAGCTCTTTGCGGTGGAGGAGACGGGCGGAAGCCGGCAGAAGGTACTGGTG
ATGGAGTACTGCTCCAGTGGGAGCCTGCTGAGTGTGCTGGAGAGCCCTGAGAATGCCTTTGGGCTGCCTG
AGGATGAGTTCCTGGTGGTGCTGCGCTGTGTGGTGGCCGGCATGAACCACCTGCGGGAGAACGGCATTGT
GCATCGCGACATCAAGCCGGGGAACATCATGCGCCTCGTAGGGGAGGAGGGGCAGAGCATCTACAAGCTG
ACAGACTTCGGCGCTGCCCGGGAGCTGGATGATGATGAGAAGTTCGTCTCGGTCTATGGGACTGAGGAGT
ACCTGCATCCCGACATGTATGAGCGGGGCGGTGCTTCGAAAGCCCCAGCAAAAAGCGTTCGGGGTGACTG
TGGATCTCTGGAGCATTGGAGTGACCTTGTACCATGCAGCCACTGGCAGCCTGCCCTTCATCCCCTTTGG
TGGGCCACGGCGGAACAAGGAGATCATGTACCGGATCACACGGAGAAGCCGGCTGGGGCCATTGCAGTGC
CCAGAGGCGGGAGACGGCCCCTGGAGTGAGCTACACCCTCCCCATCACCTGCCAGCTGTCACTG
