>Addgene plasmid #23536 | pDONR223-IKBKE | addgene partial sequence | sequence record 29272 | 23536 with M13pUC-fwd
GCTCGGGCCCAATAATGATTTTATTTTGACTGATAGTGACCTGTTCGTTGCAACAAATTGATGAGCAATG
CTTTTTTATAATGCCAACTTTGTACAAAAAAGTTGGCATGCAGAGCACAGCCAATTACCTGTGGCACACA
GATGACCTGCTGGGGCAGGGGGCCACTGCCAGTGTGTACAAGGCCCGCAACAAGAAATCCGGAGAGCTGG
TTGCTGTGAAGGTCTTCAACACTACCAGCTACCTGCGGCCCCGCGAGGTGCAGGTGAGGGAGTTTGAGGT
CCTGCGGAAGCTGAACCACCAGAACATCGTCAAGCTCTTTGCGGTGGAGGAGACGGGCGGAAGCCGGCAG
AAGGTACTGGTGATGGAGTACTGCTCCAGTGGGAGCCTGCTGAGTGTGCTGGAGAGCCCTGAGAATGCCT
TTGGGCTGCCTGAGGATGAGTTCCTGGTGGTGCTGCGCTGTGTGGTGGCCGGCATGAACCACCTGCGGGA
GAACGGCATTGTGCATCGCGACATCAAGCCGGGGAACATCATGCGCCTCGTAGGGGAGGAGGGGCAGAGC
ATCTACAAGCTGACAGACTTCGGCGCTGCCCGGGAGCTGGATGATGATGAGAAGTTCGTCTCGGTCTATG
GGACTGAGGAGTACCTGCATC
