>Addgene plasmid #23536 | pDONR223-IKBKE | depositor partial sequence | sequence record 47059 | Author sequence, M13-rev
GGGGGATTCAGGCTGGATGGCAATAATGATTTTATTTTGACTGATAGTGACCTGTTCGTTGCAACAAATT
GATAAGCAATGCTTTCTTATAATGCCAACTTTGTACAAGAAAGTTGGCAAGACATCAGGAGGTGCTGGGA
CTCTATTTAGCCGTTCGATGATGCGGTTGTTGTCCAGGAGGTCAGATGCCAGCAGCTTCATCCCCTCGCA
GAGCTCTTGCATGTGGAGAAGCAGGTCCTTTCGTGTAGGGCTGGGGTAAGGAGCTATGGGAGGCGGCGAG
GCCTGAGCCCCCTTTGCTCGGTCCTGAAGGAGCTGGTGAGATAGCTCTTCCAGGAGCTTGCTGAGACTCT
CCTGGACCCCCTGGGCTTCTGTGTTACAGGCAGCCACAGAACAGCCAACCAGGCGCAGGTGGTTCCTGGT
CTCGTGCACCACCCTCATCCTCTTGCCGTGTGTGACTAAGGACGCTTGATACTTCTGCACGCACTCCTCC
TGGAACACCTGCAGGAGTCTTTTGGCTAAATGACTGAAATTCACCTTATCCAGCTTGTGAATCTGCTCCT
CGTTGTAGCCAAGCCCTGGCCTCATCCTAGACTTCTTGAACTGTTTGTAGATGAAGTTCATCTTGTCCAA
ACAGCACTGAATCTGCTGGATGCTTCTGTCCTCATGTACCTGATCCCGGCTCTTCACCAGCTCCCGGTTC
AGGCTGCTCAGGCTCTCCTGGGTCTCCGTGATATTTTGGGAGCATCTGGAGAGGACCTCCGCTAGAGTCC
GCAGCCTGGACCTCAGTTCTGCAGCCGCCTTCAGTTCCTGGATCT
