[The description below was written by a language model from this plasmid's Addgene catalogue record.]
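Description:
pDONR223-IKBKE is a Gateway entry clone built on the Invitrogen pDONR223 donor backbone (about 5 kb without insert) and carrying the human IKBKE open reading frame, an insert of roughly 2.15 kb. IKBKE encodes inhibitor of kappa light polypeptide gene enhancer in B-cells, kinase epsilon, also known as IKK-epsilon or IKK-i. The plasmid is maintained in E. coli as a high-copy construct under spectinomycin selection. No feature table accompanies the record, so the origin of replication and the exact recombination sites flanking the insert are not explicitly listed. As the ORF was introduced by Gateway cloning into a donor vector, it would be expected to sit between att sites that permit recombinational transfer into destination vectors. M13 forward and reverse primer sites flank the insert for sequence verification.

The ORF was deliberately cloned without a stop codon. This "open" configuration allows it to be recombined in frame into a destination vector that supplies a C-terminal epitope tag of choice together with the stop codon. The donor backbone is a shuttle and storage vector rather than an expression vector: the record names no promoter driving the insert, and the depositors state that the plasmid should not be transfected directly. For expression in mammalian cells they point to a companion set of four lentiviral destination vectors (pLX301 to pLX304), obtained separately. The clone is distributed as part of a kit of ORFs, and the associated publication concerns resistance to RAF inhibition through MAP kinase pathway reactivation.
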