Addgene plasmid #23536: pDONR223-IKBKE
Depositing lab: William Hahn & David Root. Depositing organization: Dana-Farber Cancer Institute. Publication: COT drives resistance to RAF inhibition through MAP kinase pathway reactivation. Johannessen CM, Boehm JS, Kim SY, Thomas SR, Wardwell L, Johnson LA, Emery CM, Stransky N, Cogdill AP, Barretina J, Caponigro G, Hieronymus H, Murray RR, Salehi-Ashtiani K, Hill DE, Vidal M, Zhao JJ, Yang X, Alkan O, Kim S, Harris JL, Wilson CJ, Myer VE, Finan PM, Root DE, Roberts TM, Golub T, Flaherty KT, Dummer R, Weber BL, Sellers WR, Schlegel R, Wargo JA, Hahn WC, Garraway LA. Nature. 2010 Dec 16;468(7326):968-72. doi: 10.1038/nature09627 PubMed 21107320.
Backbone
  Vector backbone: pDONR223
  Backbone manufacturer: Invitrogen
  Backbone size w/o insert (bp): 5005
  Vector type: Gateway Donor vector
Growth in bacteria
  Bacterial resistance: Spectinomycin, 50 μg/mL
  Growth temperature: 37°C
  Growth strain: DH5alpha
  Copy number: High Copy
Gene/Insert
  Gene/Insert name: IKBKE (alt name: inhibitor of kappa light polypeptide gene enhancer in B-cells, kinase epsilon)
  Species: H. sapiens (human)
  Insert size (bp): 2151
  Entrez Gene: IKBKE (a.k.a. IKK-E, IKK-i, IKKE, IKKI)
  Cloning method: Gateway Cloning
  Sequencing primers: 5′ M13pUC-fwd; 3′ M13rev
Terms and licenses: Academic/Nonprofit Terms; Industry Terms: Not Available to Industry
Depositor comments: The ORF has no Stop codon. This design enables easy recombination into a destination vector to add an epitope tag of choice and Stop codon to the ORF. Do NOT use this plasmid directly for transfections. A set of 4 custom lentiviral vectors is available ( pLX301 (http://www.addgene.org/25895/) , pLX302 (http://www.addgene.org/25896/) , pLX303 (http://www.addgene.org/25897/) , pLX304 (http://www.addgene.org/25890/) ) to be used to express these ORFs in mammalian cells. These plasmids are not included in the kit and must be ordered separately.
How to cite: pDONR223-IKBKE was a gift from William Hahn & David Root (Addgene plasmid # 23536 ; http://n2t.net/addgene:23536 ; RRID:Addgene_23536)
